>Addgene plasmid #107371 | VGluT1-SNAPtag | addgene full sequence | sequence record 207582 | Addgene NGS Result
GACATTGATTATTGACTAGTTATTAATAGTAATCAATTACGGGGTCATTAGTTCATAGCCCATATATGGA
GTTCCGCGTTACATAACTTACGGTAAATGGCCCGCCTGGCTGACCGCCCAACGACCCCCGCCCATTGACG
TCAATAATGACGTATGTTCCCATAGTAACGCCAATAGGGACTTTCCATTGACGTCAATGGGTGGAGTATT
TACGGTAAACTGCCCACTTGGCAGTACATCAAGTGTATCATATGCCAAGTACGCCCCCTATTGACGTCAA
TGACGGTAAATGGCCCGCCTGGCATTATGCCCAGTACATGACCTTATGGGACTTTCCTACTTGGCAGTAC
ATCTACGTATTAGTCATCGCTATTACCATGGTCGAGGTGAGCCCCACGTTCTGCTTCACTCTCCCCATCT
CCCCCCCCTCCCCACCCCCAATTTTGTATTTATTTATTTTTTAATTATTTTGTGCAGCGATGGGGGCGGG
GGGGGGGGGGGCGCGCGCCAGGCGGGGCGGGGCGGGGCGAGGGGCGGGGCGGGGCGAGGCGGAGAGGTGC
GGCGGCAGCCAATCAGAGCGGCGCGCTCCGAAAGTTTCCTTTTATGGCGAGGCGGCGGCGGCGGCGGCCC
TATAAAAAGCGAAGCGCGCGGCGGGCGGGAGTCGCTGCGCGCTGCCTTCGCCCCGTGCCCCGCTCCGCCG
CCGCCTCGCGCCGCCCGCCCCGGCTCTGACTGACCGCGTTACTCCCACAGGTGAGCGGGCGGGACGGCCC
TTCTCCTCCGGGCTGTAATTAGCGCTTGGTTTAATGACGGCTTGTTTCTTTTCTGTGGCTGCGTGAAAGC
CTTGAGGGGCTCCGGGAGGGCCCTTTGTGCGGGGGGAGCGGCTCGGGGGGTGCGTGCGTGTGTGTGTGCG
TGGGGAGCGCCGCGTGCGGCTCCGCGCTGCCCGGCGGCTGTGAGCGCTGCGGGCGCGGCGCGGGGCTTTG
TGCGCTCCGCAGTGTGCGCGAGGGGAGCGCGGCCGGGGGCGGTGCCCCGCGGTGCGGGGGGGGCTGCGAG
GGGAACAAAGGCTGCGTGCGGGGTGTGTGCGTGGGGGGGTGAGCAGGGGGTGTGGGCGCGTCGGTCGGGC
TGCAACCCCCCCTGCACCCCCCTCCCCGAGTTGCTGAGCACGGCCCGGCTTCGGGTGCGGGGCTCCGTAC
GGGGCGTGGCGCGGGGCTCGCCGTGCCGGGCGGGGGGTGGCGGCAGGTGGGGGTGCCGGGCGGGGCGGGG
CCGCCTCGGGCCGGGGAGGGCTCGGGGGAGGGGCGCGGCGGCCCCCGGAGCGCCGGCGGCTGTCGAGGCG
CGGCGAGCCGCAGCCATTGCCTTTTATGGTAATCGTGCGAGAGGGCGCAGGGACTTCCTTTGTCCCAAAT
CTGTGCGGAGCCGAAATCTGGGAGGCGCCGCCGCACCCCCTCTAGCGGGCGCGGGGCGAAGCGGTGCGGC
GCCGGCAGGAAGGAAATGGGCGGGGAGGGCCTTCGTGCGTCGCCGCGCCGCCGTCCCCTTCTCCCTCTCC
AGCCTCGGGGCTGTCCGCGGGGGGACGGCTGCCTTCGGGGGGGACGGGGCAGGGCGGGGTTCGGCTTCTG
GCGTGTGACCGGCGGCTCTAGAGCCTCTGCTAACCATGTTCATGCCTTCTTCTTTTTCCTACAGCTCCTG
GGCAACGTGCTGGTTATTGTGCTGTCTCATCATTTTGGCAAAGAATTCGGCACGAGCGGAGCTGCGGGGC
CGGGCCGGGCCGGGGCGGACCCCGGGATCCCGGACGCGGCCGCCCGGGCCCGCGGGCGGGGGGATTGGCA
GGGGACCCGCGTGGGCACAGCCACCATGGAGTTCCGGCAGGAGGAGTTTCGGAAGCTGGCGGGGCGCGCC
CTGGGGAGGCTGCACCGGTTACTGGAGAAGCGGCAGGAAGGCGCGGAGACATTGGAGCTGAGCGCCGACG
GGCGCCCAGTGACCACACACACGCGGGACCCGCCGGTGGTGGACTGCACTTGCTTTGGCCTCCCTCGCCG
CTACATCATCGCGATCATGAGCGGTCTGGGTTTCTGCATCAGCTTTGGCATCCGCTGCAACCTGGGCGTG
GCCATCGTATCCATGGTCAACAACAGTACAACCCACCGTGGGGGCCACGTGGTGTCCGGTAGCACTAGCG
GCGGAAGCGGCGGGACAGGTGGATCCGGAGACAAAGACTGCGAAATGAAGCGCACCACCCTGGATAGCCC
TCTGGGCAAGCTGGAACTGTCTGGGTGCGAACAGGGCCTGCACGAGATCAAGCTGCTGGGCAAAGGAACA
TCTGCCGCCGACGCCGTGGAAGTGCCTGCCCCAGCCGCCGTGCTGGGCGGACCAGAGCCACTGATGCAGG
CCACCGCCTGGCTCAACGCCTACTTTCACCAGCCTGAGGCCATCGAGGAGTTCCCTGTGCCAGCCCTGCA
CCACCCAGTGTTCCAGCAGGAGAGCTTTACCCGCCAGGTGCTGTGGAAACTGCTGAAAGTGGTGAAGTTC
GGAGAGGTCATCAGCTACCAGCAGCTGGCCGCCCTGGCCGGCAATCCCGCCGCCACCGCCGCCGTGAAAA
CCGCCCTGAGCGGAAATCCCGTGCCCATTCTGATCCCCTGCCACCGGGTGGTGTCTAGCTCTGGCGCCGT
GGGGGGCTACGAGGGCGGGCTCGCCGTGAAAGAGTGGCTGCTGGCCCACGAGGGCCACAGACTGGGCAAG
CCTGGGCTGGGTCCTGCAGGTATAGGCGCGCCAGGATCCCTCGAGGCTAGCAGCGGAGGCACAGGTGGCA
GCGGCGGAACCGGAGGCTCCGGTGGCACCGGAGTGCAGAAAGCCCAGTTCAACTGGGATCCAGAGACTGT
CGGCCTCATACATGGCTCCTTTTTCTGGGGGTACATTGTCACTCAGATTCCTGGAGGATTTATCTGCCAA
AAATTCGCAGCCAACAGGGTCTTTGGCTTTGCCATTGTGGCTACCTCCACCCTAAATATGTTGATCCCTT
CAGCAGCCCGTGTTCACTATGGCTGTGTCATCTTCGTGAGGATCCTTCAGGGATTGGTGGAGGGGGTCAC
ATACCCTGCTTGCCATGGCATCTGGAGCAAATGGGCCCCTCCCTTAGAACGGAGTCGGCTGGCGACGACA
GCCTTTTGCGGTTCCTATGCCGGGGCAGTGGTTGCCATGCCTCTGGCTGGGGTCCTGGTACAGTATTCAG
GATGGAGTTCTGTCTTCTATGTCTATGGCAGCTTCGGGATCTTTTGGTACCTGTTCTGGTTGCTTGTCTC
CTACGAGTCACCTGCACTACACCCCAGCATCTCCGAGGAGGAGCGCAAATACATTGAGGATGCCATCGGA
GAAAGCGCCAAGCTCATGAACCCTGTTACGAAGTTTAACACACCCTGGAGGCGCTTCTTTACCTCCATGC
CGGTCTATGCCATCATTGTCGCCAACTTTTGCCGCAGCTGGACTTTCTACCTGCTCCTCATCTCCCAGCC
CGCCTACTTTGAAGAAGTGTTCGGCTTTGAGATCAGCAAGGTGGGACTGGTGTCGGCACTGCCTCACCTT
GTCATGACTATCATCGTACCCATCGGAGGCCAGATCGCCGACTTCCTGCGCAGTCGTCATATAATGTCCA
CGACCAATGTGCGAAAGCTGATGAACTGCGGGGGTTTCGGGATGGAAGCTACGCTGCTGCTGGTGGTCGG
ATACTCACACTCCAAGGGCGTGGCCATCTCCTTCCTGGTCCTGGCTGTGGGCTTCAGTGGCTTTGCTATC
TCTGGGTTTAACGTGAACCACTTGGACATCGCCCCTCGATATGCCAGCATCTTGATGGGCATTTCCAATG
GCGTGGGCACACTGTCTGGGATGGTGTGCCCCATCATCGTGGGTGCAATGACCAAGCACAAGACGCGGGA
GGAGTGGCAGTACGTGTTCCTCATAGCCTCCCTGGTGCACTATGGAGGTGTCATCTTCTATGGGGTCTTT
GCTTCGGGAGAGAAACAGCCGTGGGCAGAGCCGGAGGAGATGAGCGAGGAGAAGTGTGGCTTTGTTGGCC
ACGACCAGCTGGCTGGCAGTGACGAAAGTGAAATGGAAGACGAGGTTGAGCCCCCGGGGGCACCCCCCGC
ACCTCCGCCTTCCTACGGGGCCACACACAGCACAGTTCAGCCTCCAAGGCCCCCACCCCCTGTCCGGGAC
TACTGACCACGTGCCTCCCACTGGTGGGCAGTTTCCAGGACCTCCACTCGATACACCTCTAGCCTAAACG
GCAGTGTCGAGGAACCCCACTCCTCTCCTGCCTCAGGTGCAGGCTGCCTATCAGAAGGTGGTGGCTGGTG
TGGCCAATGCCCTGGCTCACAAATACCACTGAGATCTTTTTCCCTCTGCCAAAAATTATGGGGACATCAT
GAAGCCCCTTGAGCATCTGACTTCTGGCTAATAAAGGAAATTTATTTTCATTGCAATAGTGTGTTGGAAT
TTTTTGTGTCTCTCACTCGGAAGGACATATGGGAGGGCAAATCATTTAAAACATCAGAATGAGTATTTGG
TTTAGAGTTTGGCAACATATGCCCATATGCTGGCTGCCATGAACAAAGGTTGGCTATAAAGAGGTCATCA
GTATATGAAACAGCCCCCTGCTGTCCATTCCTTATTCCATAGAAAAGCCTTGACTTGAGGTTAGATTTTT
TTTATATTTTGTTTTGTGTTATTTTTTTCTTTAACATCCCTAAAATTTTCCTTACATGTTTTACTAGCCA
GATTTTTCCTCCTCTCCTGACTACTCCCAGTCATAGCTGTCCCTCTTCTCTTATGGAGATCCCTCGACCT
GCAGCCCAAGCTTGGCGTAATCATGGTCATAGCTGTTTCCTGTGTGAAATTGTTATCCGCTCACAATTCC
ACACAACATACGAGCCGGAAGCATAAAGTGTAAAGCCTGGGGTGCCTAATGAGTGAGCTAACTCACATTA
ATTGCGTTGCGCTCACTGCCCGCTTTCCAGTCGGGAAACCTGTCGTGCCAGCGGATCCGCATCTCAATTA
GTCAGCAACCATAGTCCCGCCCCTAACTCCGCCCATCCCGCCCCTAACTCCGCCCAGTTCCGCCCATTCT
CCGCCCCATGGCTGACTAATTTTTTTTATTTATGCAGAGGCCGAGGCCGCCTCGGCCTCTGAGCTATTCC
AGAAGTAGTGAGGAGGCTTTTTTGGAGGCCTAGGCTTTTGCAAAAAGCTAACTTGTTTATTGCAGCTTAT
AATGGTTACAAATAAAGCAATAGCATCACAAATTTCACAAATAAAGCATTTTTTTCACTGCATTCTAGTT
GTGGTTTGTCCAAACTCATCAATGTATCTTATCATGTCTGGATCCGCTGCATTAATGAATCGGCCAACGC
GCGGGGAGAGGCGGTTTGCGTATTGGGCGCTCTTCCGCTTCCTCGCTCACTGACTCGCTGCGCTCGGTCG
TTCGGCTGCGGCGAGCGGTATCAGCTCACTCAAAGGCGGTAATACGGTTATCCACAGAATCAGGGGATAA
CGCAGGAAAGAACATGTGAGCAAAAGGCCAGCAAAAGGCCAGGAACCGTAAAAAGGCCGCGTTGCTGGCG
TTTTTCCATAGGCTCCGCCCCCCTGACGAGCATCACAAAAATCGACGCTCAAGTCAGAGGTGGCGAAACC
CGACAGGACTATAAAGATACCAGGCGTTTCCCCCTGGAAGCTCCCTCGTGCGCTCTCCTGTTCCGACCCT
GCCGCTTACCGGATACCTGTCCGCCTTTCTCCCTTCGGGAAGCGTGGCGCTTTCTCATAGCTCACGCTGT
AGGTATCTCAGTTCGGTGTAGGTCGTTCGCTCCAAGCTGGGCTGTGTGCACGAACCCCCCGTTCAGCCCG
ACCGCTGCGCCTTATCCGGTAACTATCGTCTTGAGTCCAACCCGGTAAGACACGACTTATCGCCACTGGC
AGCAGCCACTGGTAACAGGATTAGCAGAGCGAGGTATGTAGGCGGTGCTACAGAGTTCTTGAAGTGGTGG
CCTAACTACGGCTACACTAGAAGAACAGTATTTGGTATCTGCGCTCTGCTGAAGCCAGTTACCTTCGGAA
AAAGAGTTGGTAGCTCTTGATCCGGCAAACAAACCACCGCTGGTAGCGGTGGTTTTTTTGTTTGCAAGCA
GCAGATTACGCGCAGAAAAAAAGGATCTCAAGAAGATCCTTTGATCTTTTCTACGGGGTCTGACGCTCAG
TGGAACGAAAACTCACGTTAAGGGATTTTGGTCATGAGATTATCAAAAAGGATCTTCACCTAGATCCTTT
TAAATTAAAAATGAAGTTTTAAATCAATCTAAAGTATATATGAGTAAACTTGGTCTGACAGTTACCAATG
CTTAATCAGTGAGGCACCTATCTCAGCGATCTGTCTATTTCGTTCATCCATAGTTGCCTGACTCCCCGTC
GTGTAGATAACTACGATACGGGAGGGCTTACCATCTGGCCCCAGTGCTGCAATGATACCGCGAGACCCAC
GCTCACCGGCTCCAGATTTATCAGCAATAAACCAGCCAGCCGGAAGGGCCGAGCGCAGAAGTGGTCCTGC
AACTTTATCCGCCTCCATCCAGTCTATTAATTGTTGCCGGGAAGCTAGAGTAAGTAGTTCGCCAGTTAAT
AGTTTGCGCAACGTTGTTGCCATTGCTACAGGCATCGTGGTGTCACGCTCGTCGTTTGGTATGGCTTCAT
TCAGCTCCGGTTCCCAACGATCAAGGCGAGTTACATGATCCCCCATGTTGTGCAAAAAAGCGGTTAGCTC
CTTCGGTCCTCCGATCGTTGTCAGAAGTAAGTTGGCCGCAGTGTTATCACTCATGGTTATGGCAGCACTG
CATAATTCTCTTACTGTCATGCCATCCGTAAGATGCTTTTCTGTGACTGGTGAGTACTCAACCAAGTCAT
TCTGAGAATAGTGTATGCGGCGACCGAGTTGCTCTTGCCCGGCGTCAATACGGGATAATACCGCGCCACA
TAGCAGAACTTTAAAAGTGCTCATCATTGGAAAACGTTCTTCGGGGCGAAAACTCTCAAGGATCTTACCG
CTGTTGAGATCCAGTTCGATGTAACCCACTCGTGCACCCAACTGATCTTCAGCATCTTTTACTTTCACCA
GCGTTTCTGGGTGAGCAAAAACAGGAAGGCAAAATGCCGCAAAAAAGGGAATAAGGGCGACACGGAAATG
TTGAATACTCATACTCTTCCTTTTTCAATATTATTGAAGCATTTATCAGGGTTATTGTCTCATGAGCGGA
TACATATTTGAATGTATTTAGAAAAATAAACAAATAGGGGTTCCGCGCACATTTCCCCGAAAAGTGCCAC
CTGGGTC
Features (pLannotate 1.2.2; 19 found; start..end, strand, type, name):
      1..380     +  enhancer       CMV enhancer: human cytomegalovirus immediate early enhancer
    382..657     +  promoter       chicken β-actin promoter: No description available
    658..1674    +  intron         chimeric intron: chimera between introns from chicken β-actin and rabbit β-globin
   1672..1728    +  CDS            HBB (fragment): HBB_LEPEU - Experimental evidence at protein level: Swiss-Prot protein existence level 1. Involved in oxygen transport from the lung to the various peripheral tissues. From Lepus europaeus (European hare).
   2200..2742    +  CDS            SNAP-tag®: human O6-alkylguanine-DNA-alkyltransferase variant that forms covalent bonds with benzylguanine derivatives optimized for mammalian expression
   2833..4038    +  CDS            eat-4 (fragment): EAT4_CAEEL - Experimental evidence at transcript level: Swiss-Prot protein existence level 2. Required for glutamatergic synaptic transmission (PubMed:10818169, PubMed:14762140, PubMed:14981253, PubMed:15371514, PubMed:9526004, PubMed:9870947). In AWB and AWC sensory neurons, required for the detection of preferred food sources, probably via glutamatergic neurotransmission from sensory neurons (PubMed:25009271). Negatively regulates the turning step of male mating behavior (PubMed:17611271). From Caenorhabditis elegans.
   4301..4369    +  CDS            HBB (fragment): HBB_PONPY - Experimental evidence at transcript level: Swiss-Prot protein existence level 2. Involved in oxygen transport from the lung to the various peripheral tissues. From Pongo pygmaeus (Bornean orangutan).
   4440..4495    +  polyA_signal   β-globin poly(A) signal: rabbit β-globin polyadenylation signal (Gil and Proudfoot, 1987)
   4880..4896    -  protein_bind   lac operator: The lac repressor binds to the lac operator to inhibit transcription in E. coli. This inhibition can be relieved by adding lactose or isopropyl-β-D-thiogalactopyranoside (IPTG). lac repressor encoded by lacI
   4904..4934    -  promoter       lac promoter: promoter for the E. coli lac operon
   4949..4970    -  protein_bind   CAP binding site: CAP binding activates transcription in the presence of cAMP. E. coli catabolite activator protein
   4983..5022    -  CDS            lacI (fragment): lac repressor; lacI; The lac repressor binds to the lac operator to inhibit transcription in E. coli. This inhibition can be relieved by adding lactose or isopropyl-β-D-thiogalactopyranoside (IPTG).
   5029..5051    +  promoter       SV40 promoter (fragment): SV40 enhancer and early promoter
   5075..5210    +  rep_origin     SV40 ori: SV40 origin of replication
   5230..5364    +  polyA_signal   SV40 poly(A) signal: SV40 polyadenylation signal
   5366..5420    -  CDS            lacI (fragment): lac repressor; lacI; The lac repressor binds to the lac operator to inhibit transcription in E. coli. This inhibition can be relieved by adding lactose or isopropyl-β-D-thiogalactopyranoside (IPTG).
   5603..6191    -  rep_origin     ori: high-copy-number ColE1/pMB1/pBR322/pUC origin of replication
   6362..7222    -  CDS            AmpR: β-lactamase; bla; confers resistance to ampicillin, carbenicillin, and related antibiotics
   7223..7327    -  promoter       AmpR promoter: bla
