[The description below was written by a language model from this plasmid's Addgene catalogue record and pLannotate feature annotations shown in this document.]
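Description:
VGluT1-SNAPtag is a mammalian expression plasmid built on the pCAGGS backbone that encodes rat vesicular glutamate transporter 1 (Slc17a7, also called BNPI) fused to the SNAP-tag domain. It is maintained in E. coli through a high-copy ColE1/pUC-type origin and selected with ampicillin via the β-lactamase gene and its own promoter. The backbone also carries remnants of lac regulatory sequence and an SV40 origin with an SV40 poly(A) signal. The SV40 origin can support episomal replication in cells that express large T antigen.

Expression is driven by the composite CAG promoter, made up of the CMV immediate-early enhancer, the chicken β-actin promoter and a chimeric β-actin/β-globin intron. This gives strong, broadly active transcription in mammalian cells, and the transcript is terminated by the rabbit β-globin polyadenylation signal. The short HBB fragments annotated on either side of the insert are globin exon remnants typical of this backbone. The automated annotation labels the large coding segment downstream of SNAP-tag as a fragment of C. elegans eat-4, which reflects homology to the VGluT family rather than the actual source species. SNAP-tag sits inside the transporter open reading frame rather than at an end, with unannotated coding sequence upstream and most of the transporter after it. The catalogue's wording for the insertion point ("104 aa before C term") does not obviously match that layout, so the exact position should be checked against the sequence.

SNAP-tag is an engineered O6-alkylguanine-DNA alkyltransferase that binds benzylguanine-linked ligands covalently, so the synaptic vesicle protein can be labelled with synthetic dyes. According to the associated publication title, the construct belongs to work on semisynthetic fluorescent pH sensors for imaging exocytosis and endocytosis.
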