Addgene plasmid #107371: VGluT1-SNAPtag
Purpose: Synaptic vesicle protein VGluT1 fused to the SNAPtag domain
Depositing lab: David Perrais. Publication: Semisynthetic fluorescent pH sensors for imaging exocytosis and endocytosis. Martineau M, Somasundaram A, Grimm JB, Gruber TD, Choquet D, Taraska JW, Lavis LD, Perrais D. Nat Commun. 2017 Nov 10;8(1):1412. doi: 10.1038/s41467-017-01752-5. PubMed 29123102.
Backbone
  Vector backbone: pCaggs
  Backbone size w/o insert (bp): 2361
  Total vector size (bp): 7347
  Vector type: Mammalian Expression
Growth in bacteria
  Bacterial resistance: Ampicillin, 100 μg/mL
  Growth temperature: 37°C
  Growth strain: DH5alpha
  Copy number: Unknown
Gene/Insert
  Gene/Insert name: Vesicular Glutamate transporter 1 (alt names: BNPI; Slc17a7)
  Species: R. norvegicus (rat)
  Entrez Gene: Slc17a7 (a.k.a. BNPI, Vglut1)
  Tag / fusion protein: SNAPtag, 104 aa before C term
Terms and licenses: Academic/Nonprofit Terms; Industry Terms: Not Available to Industry
How to cite: VGluT1-SNAPtag was a gift from David Perrais (Addgene plasmid # 107371 ; http://n2t.net/addgene:107371 ; RRID:Addgene_107371)
